>Addgene plasmid #217637 | pTRIPZ-shWT1_B | addgene full sequence | sequence record 433431 | Addgene NGS Result
CGCTGCTTTAATGCCTTTGTATCATGCTATTGCTTCCCGTATGGCTTTCATTTTCTCCTCCTTGTATAAA
TCCTGGTTGCTGTCTCTTTATGAGGAGTTGTGGCCCGTTGTCAGGCAACGTGGCGTGGTGTGCACTGTGT
TTGCTGACGCAACCCCCACTGGTTGGGGCATTGCCACCACCTGTCAGCTCCTTTCCGGGACTTTCGCTTT
CCCCCTCCCTATTGCCACGGCGGAACTCATCGCCGCCTGCCTTGCCCGCTGCTGGACAGGGGCTCGGCTG
TTGGGCACTGACAATTCCGTGGTGTTGTCGGGGAAGCTGACGTCCTTTCCATGGCTGCTCGCCTGTGTTG
CCACCTGGATTCTGCGCGGGACGTCCTTCTGCTACGTCCCTTCGGCCCTCAATCCAGCGGACCTTCCTTC
CCGCGGCCTGCTGCCGGCTCTGCGGCCTCTTCCGCGTCTTCGCCTTCGCCCTCAGACGAGTCGGATCTCC
CTTTGGGCCGCCTCCCCGCCTGGAATTAATTCTGCAGTCGAGACCTAGAAAAACATGGAGCAATCACAAG
TAGCAATACAGCAGCTACCAATGCTGATTGTGCCTGGCTAGAAGCACAAGAGGAGGAGGAGGTGGGTTTT
CCAGTCACACCTCAGGTACCTTTAAGACCAATGACTTACAAGGCAGCTGTAGATCTTAGCCACTTTTTAA
AAGAAAAGAGGGGACTGGAAGGGCTAATTCACTCCCAACGAAGACAAGATCTGCTTTTTGCTTGTACTGG
GTCTCTCTGGTTAGACCAGATCTGAGCCTGGGAGCTCTCTGGCTAACTAGGGAACCCACTGCTTAAGCCT
CAATAAAGCTTGCCTTGAGTGCTTCAAGTAGTGTGTGCCCGTCTGTTGTGTGACTCTGGTAACTAGAGAT
CCCTCAGACCCTTTTAGTCAGTGTGGAAAATCTCTAGCAGTAGTAGTTCATGTCATCTTATTATTCAGTA
TTTATAACTTGCAAAGAAATGAATATCAGAGAGTGAGAGGCCTTGACATTGTTTAAACCCGCTGATCAGC
CTCGACTGTGCCTTCTAGTTGCCAGCCATCTGTTGTTTGCCCCTCCCCCGTGCCTTCCTTGACCCTGGAA
GGTGCCACTCCCACTGTCCTTTCCTAATAAAATGAGGAAATTGCATCGCATTGTCTGAGTAGGTGTCATT
CTATTCTGGGGGGTGGGGTGGGGCAGGACAGCAAGGGGGAGGATTGGGAAGACAATAGCAGGCATGCTGG
GGATGCGGTGGGCTCTATGGCTTCTGAGGCGGAAAGAACCAGCTGGGGCTCTAGGGGGTATCCCC
[124 nt withheld, positions 1326-1449]
C
[91 nt withheld, positions 1451-1541]
A
[49 nt withheld, positions 1543-1591]
CCTTTGACGTTGGAGTCCACGTTCTTT
[37 nt withheld, positions 1619-1655]
ACCCTATCTCGGTCTATTCTTTTGATTTATAAGGGATTTTGCCGATTTCGGCCTATTGGTTAAAAAATGA
GCTGATTTAACAAAAATTTAACGCGAATTAATTCTGTGGAATGTGTGTCAGTTAGGGTGTGGAAAGTCCC
CAGGCTCCCCAGCAGGCAGAAGTATGCAAAGCATGCATCTCAATTAGTCAGCAACCAGGTGTGGAAAGTC
CCCAGGCTCCCCAGCAGGCAGAAGTATGCAAAGCATGCATCTCAATTAGTCAGCAACCATAGTCCCGCCC
CTAACTCCGCCCATCCCGCCCCTAACTCCGCCCAGTTCCGCCCATTCTCCGCCCCATGGCTGACTAATTT
TTTTTATTTATGCAGAGGCCGAGGCCGCCTCTGCCTCTGAGCTATTCCAGAAGTAGTGAGGAGGCTTTTT
TGGAGGCCTAGGCTTTTGCAAAAAGCTCCCGGGAGCTTGTATATCCATTTTCGGATCTGATCAGCACGTG
ATGAAAAAGCCTGAACTCACCGCGACGTCTGTCGAGAAGTTTCTGATCGAAAAGTTCGACAGCGTCTCCG
ACCTGATGCAGCTCTCGGAGGGCGAAGAATCTCGTGCTTTCAGCTTCGATGTAGGAGGGCGTGGATATGT
CCTGCGGGTAAATAGCTGCGCCGATGGTTTCTACAAAGATCGTTATGTTTATCGGCACTTTGCATCGGCC
GCGCTCCCGATTCCGGAAGTGCTTGACATTGGGGAATTAATTCAGCGAGAGCCTGACCTATTGCATCTCC
CGCCGTGCACAGGGTGTCACGTTGCAAGACCTGCCTGAAACCGAACTGCCCGCTGTTCTGCAGCCGGTCG
CGGAGGCCATGGATGCGATCGCTGCGGCCGATCTTAGCCAGACGAGCGGGTTCGGCCCATTCGGACCGCA
AGGAATCGGTCAATACACTACATGGCGTGATTTCATATGCGCGATTGCTGATCCCCATGTGTATCACTGG
CAAACTGTGATGGACGACACCGTCAGTGCGTCCGTCGCGCAGGCTCTCGATGAGCTGATGCTTTGGGCCG
AGGACTGCCCCGAAGTCCGGCACCTCGTGCACGCGGATTTCGGCTCCAACAATGTCCTGACGGACAATGG
CCGCATAACAGCGGTCATTGACTGGAGCGAGGCGATGTTCGGGGATTCCCAATACGAGGTCGCCAACATC
TTCTTCTGGAGGCCGTGGTTGGCTTGTATGGAGCAGCAGACGCGCTACTTCGAGCGGAGGCATCCGGAGC
TTGCAGGATCGCCGCGGCTCCGGGCGTATATGCTCCGCATTGGTCTTGACCAACTCTATCAGAGCTTGGT
TGACGGCAATTTCGATGATGCAGCTTGGGCGCAGGGTCGATGCGACGCAATCGTCCGATCCGGAGCCGGG
ACTGTCGGGCGTACACAAATCGCCCGCAGAAGCGCGGCCGTCTGGACCGATGGCTGTGTAGAAGTACTCG
CCGATAGTGGAAACCGACGCCCCAGCACTCGTCCGAGGGCAAAGGAATAGCACGTGCTACGAGATTTCGA
TTCCACCGCCGCCTTCTATGAAAGGTTGGGCTTCGGAATCGTTTTCCGGGACGCCGGCTGGATGATCCTC
CAGCGCGGGGATCTCATGCTGGAGTTCTTCGCCCACCCCAACTTGTTTATTGCAGCTTATAATGGTTACA
AATAAAGCAATAGCATCACAAATTTCACAAATAAAGCATTTTTTTCACTGCATTCTAGTTGTGGTTTGTC
CAAACTCATCAATGTATCTTATCATGTCTGTATACCGTCGACCTCTAGCTAGAGCTTGGCGTAATCATGG
TCATAGCTGTTTCCTGTGTGAAATTGTTATCCGCTCACAATTCCACACAACATACGAGCCGGAAGCATAA
AGTGTAAAGCCTGGGGTGCCTAATGAGTGAGCTAACTCACATTAATTGCGTTGCGCTCACTGCCCGCTTT
CCAGTCGGGAAACCTGTCGTGCCAGCTGCATTAATGAATCGGCCAACGCGCGGGGAGAGGCGGTTTGCGT
ATTGGGCGCTCTTCCGCTTCCTCGCTCACTGACTCGCTGCGCTCGGTCGTTCGGCTGCGGCGAGCGGTAT
CAGCTCACTCAAAGGCGGTAATACGGTTATCCACAGAATCAGGGGATAACGCAGGAAAGAACATGTGAGC
AAAAGGCCAGCAAAAGGCCAGGAACCGTAAAAAGGCCGCGTTGCTGGCGTTTTTCCATAGGCTCCGCCCC
CCTGACGAGCATCACAAAAATCGACGCTCAAGTCAGAGGTGGCGAAACCCGACAGGACTATAAAGATACC
AGGCGTTTCCCCCTGGAAGCTCCCTCGTGCGCTCTCCTGTTCCGACCCTGCCGCTTACCGGATACCTGTC
CGCCTTTCTCCCTTCGGGAAGCGTGGCGCTTTCTCATAGCTCACGCTGTAGGTATCTCAGTTCGGTGTAG
GTCGTTCGCTCCAAGCTGGGCTGTGTGCACGAACCCCCCGTTCAGCCCGACCGCTGCGCCTTATCCGGTA
ACTATCGTCTTGAGTCCAACCCGGTAAGACACGACTTATCGCCACTGGCAGCAGCCACTGGTAACAGGAT
TAGCAGAGCGAGGTATGTAGGCGGTGCTACAGAGTTCTTGAAGTGGTGGCCTAACTACGGCTACACTAGA
AGAACAGTATTTGGTATCTGCGCTCTGCTGAAGCCAGTTACCTTCGGAAAAAGAGTTGGTAGCTCTTGAT
CCGGCAAACAAACCACCGCTGGTAGCGGTGGTTTTTTTGTTTGCAAGCAGCAGATTACGCGCAGAAAAAA
AGGATCTCAAGAAGATCCTTTGATCTTTTCTACGGGGTCTGACGCTCAGTGGAACGAAAACTCACGTTAA
GGGATTTTGGTCATGAGATTATCAAAAAGGATCTTCACCTAGATCCTTTTAAATTAAAAATGAAGTTTTA
AATCAATCTAAAGTATATATGAGTAAACTTGGTCTGACAGTTACCAATGCTTAATCAGTGAGGCACCTAT
CTCAGCGATCTGTCTATTTCGTTCATCCATAGTTGCCTGACTCCCCGTCGTGTAGATAACTACGATACGG
GAGGGCTTACCATCTGGCCCCAGTGCTGCAATGATACCGCGAGACCCACGCTCACCGGCTCCAGATTTAT
CAGCAATAAACCAGCCAGCCGGAAGGGCCGAGCGCAGAAGTGGTCCTGCAACTTTATCCGCCTCCATCCA
GTCTATTAATTGTTGCCGGGAAGCTAGAGTAAGTAGTTCGCCAGTTAATAGTTTGCGCAACGTTGTTGCC
ATTGCTACAGGCATCGTGGTGTCACGCTCGTCGTTTGGTATGGCTTCATTCAGCTCCGGTTCCCAACGAT
CAAGGCGAGTTACATGATCCCCCATGTTGTGCAAAAAAGCGGTTAGCTCCTTCGGTCCTCCGATCGTTGT
CAGAAGTAAGTTGGCCGCAGTGTTATCACTCATGGTTATGGCAGCACTGCATAATTCTCTTACTGTCATG
CCATCCGTAAGATGCTTTTCTGTGACTGGTGAGTACTCAACCAAGTCATTCTGAGAATAGTGTATGCGGC
GACCGAGTTGCTCTTGCCCGGCGTCAATACGGGATAATACCGCGCCACATAGCAGAACTTTAAAAGTGCT
CATCATTGGAAAACGTTCTTCGGGGCGAAAACTCTCAAGGATCTTACCGCTGTTGAGATCCAGTTCGATG
TAACCCACTCGTGCACCCAACTGATCTTCAGCATCTTTTACTTTCACCAGCGTTTCTGGGTGAGCAAAAA
CAGGAAGGCAAAATGCCGCAAAAAAGGGAATAAGGGCGACACGGAAATGTTGAATACTCATACTCTTCCT
TTTTCAATATTATTGAAGCATTTATCAGGGTTATTGTCTCATGAGCGGATACATATTTGAATGTATTTAG
AAAAATAAACAAATAGGGGTTCCGCGCACATTTCCCCGAAAAGTGCCACCTGACGTCGACGGATCGGGAG
ATCAACTTGTTTATTGCAGCTTATAATGGTTACAAATAAAGCAATAGCATCACAAATTTCACAAATAAAG
CATTTTTTTCACTGCATTCTAGTTGTGGTTTGTCCAAACTCATCAATGTATCTTATCATGTCTGGATCAA
CTGGATAACTCAAGCTAACCAAAATCATCCCAAACTTCCCACCCCATACCCTATTACCACTGCCAATTAC
CTGTGGTTTCATTTACTCTAAACCTGTGATTCCTCTGAATTATTTTCATTTTAAAGAAATTGTATTTGTT
AAATATGTACTACAAACTTAGTAGTTGGAAGGGCTAATTCACTCCCAAAGAAGACAAGATATCCTTGATC
TGTGGATCTACCACACACAAGGCTACTTCCCTGATTAGCAGAACTACACACCAGGGCCAGGGGTCAGATA
TCCACTGACCTTTGGATGGTGCTACAAGCTAGTACCAGTTGAGCCAGATAAGGTAGAAGAGGCCAATAAA
GGAGAGAACACCAGCTTGTTACACCCTGTGAGCCTGCATGGGATGGATGACCCGGAGAGAGAAGTGTTAG
AGTGGAGGTTTGACAGCCGCCTAGCATTTCATCACGTGGCCCGAGAGCTGCATCCGGAGTACTTCAAGAA
CTGCTGATATCGAGCTTGCTACAAGGGACTTTCCGCTGGGGACTTTCCAGGGAGGCGTGGCCTGGGCGGG
ACTGGGGAGTGGCGAGCCCTCAGATCCTGCATATAAGCAGCTGCTTTTTGCCTGTACTGGGTCTCTCTGG
TTAGACCAGATCTGAGCCTGGGAGCTCTCTGGCTAACTAGGGAACCCACTGCTTAAGCCTCAATAAAGCT
TGCCTTGAGTGCTTCAAGTAGTGTGTGCCCGTCTGTTGTGTGACTCTGGTAACTAGAGATCCCTCAGACC
CTTTTAGTCAGTGTGGAAAATCTCTAGCAGTGGCGCCCGAACAGGGACTTGAAAGCGAAAGGGAAACCAG
AGGAGCTCTCTCGACGCAGGACTCGGCTTGCTGAAGCGCGCACGGCAAGAGGCGAGGGGCGGCGACTGGT
GAGTACGCCAAAAATTTTGACTAGCGGAGGCTAGAAGGAGAGAGATGGGTGCGAGAGCGTCAGTATTAAG
CGGGGGAGAATTAGATCGCGATGGGAAAAAATTCGGTTAAGGCCAGGGGGAAAGAAAAAATATAAATTAA
AACATATAGTATGGGCAAGCAGGGAGCTAGAACGATTCGCAGTTAATCCTGGCCTGTTAGAAACATCAGA
AGGCTGTAGACAAATACTGGGACAGCTACAACCATCCCTTCAGACAGGATCAGAAGAACTTAGATCATTA
TATAATACAGTAGCAACCCTCTATTGTGTGCATCAAAGGATAGAGATAAAAGACACCAAGGAAGCTTTAG
ACAAGATAGAGGAAGAGCAAAACAAAAGTAAGACCACCGCACAGCAAGCGGCCGGCCGCTGATCTTCAGA
CCTGGAGGAGGAGATATGAGGGACAATTGGAGAAGTGAATTATATAAATATAAAGTAGTAAAAATTGAAC
CATTAGGAGTAGCACCCACCAAGGCAAAGAGAAGAGTGGTGCAGAGAGAAAAAAGAGCAGTGGGAATAGG
AGCTTTGTTCCTTGGGTTCTTGGGAGCAGCAGGAAGCACTATGGGCGCAGCGTCAATGACGCTGACGGTA
CAGGCCAGACAATTATTGTCTGGTATAGTGCAGCAGCAGAACAATTTGCTGAGGGCTATTGAGGCGCAAC
AGCATCTGTTGCAACTCACAGTCTGGGGCATCAAGCAGCTCCAGGCAAGAATCCTGGCTGTGGAAAGATA
CCTAAAGGATCAACAGCTCCTGGGGATTTGGGGTTGCTCTGGAAAACTCATTTGCACCACTGCTGTGCCT
TGGAATGCTAGTTGGAGTAATAAATCTCTGGAACAGATTTGGAATCACACGACCTGGATGGAGTGGGACA
GAGAAATTAACAATTACACAAGCTTAATACACTCCTTAATTGAAGAATCGCAAAACCAGCAAGAAAAGAA
TGAACAAGAATTATTGGAATTAGATAAATGGGCAAGTTTGTGGAATTGGTTTAACATAACAAATTGGCTG
TGGTATATAAAATTATTCATAATGATAGTAGGAGGCTTGGTAGGTTTAAGAATAGTTTTTGCTGTACTTT
CTATAGTGAATAGAGTTAGGCAGGGATATTCACCATTATCGTTTCAGACCCACCTCCCAACCCCGAGGGG
ACCCGACAGGCCCGAAGGAATAGAAGAAGAAGGTGGAGAGAGAGACAGAGACAGATCCATTCGATTAGTG
AACGGATCGGCACTGCGTGCGCCAATTCTGCAGACAAATGGCAGTATTCATCCACAATTTTAAAAGAAAA
GGGGGGATTGGGGGGTACAGTGCAGGGGAAAGAATAGTAGACATAATAGCAACAGACATACAAACTAAAG
AATTACAAAAACAAATTACAAAAATTCAAAATTTTCGGGTTTATTACAGGGACAGCAGAGATCCAGTTTG
GTTAGTACCGGGCCCGCTCTAGTCCGGAATCAGTCCTGCTCCTCGGCCACGAAGTGCACGCAGTTGCCGG
CCGGGTCGCGCAGGGCGAACTCCCGCCCCCACGGCTGCTCGCCGATCTCGGTCATGGCCGGCCCGGAGGC
GTCCCGGAAGTTCGTGGACACGACCTCCGACCACTCGGCGTACAGCTCGTCCAGGCCGCGCACCCACACC
CAGGCCAGGGTGTTGTCCGGCACCACCTGGTCCTGGACCGCGCTGATGAACAGGGTCACGTCGTCCCGGA
CCACACCGGCGAAGTCGTCCTCCACGAAGTCCCGGGAGAACCCGAGCCGGTCGGTCCAGAACTCGACCGC
TCCGGCGACGTCGCGCGCGGTGAGCACCGGAACGGCACTGGTCAACTTGGCCATGGTGGCCCTCCTATAG
TGAGTCGTATTATACTATGCCGATATACTATGCCGATGATTAATTGTCAACACGTGCTGCAGGTCCGAGG
TTCTAGACGAGTTTACTCCCTATCAGTGATAGAGAACGATGTCGAGTTTACTCCCTATCAGTGATAGAGA
ACGTATGTCGAGTTTACTCCCTATCAGTGATAGAGAACGTATGTCGAGTTTACTCCCTATCAGTGATAGA
GAACGTATGTCGAGTTTATCCCTATCAGTGATAGAGAACGTATGTCGAGTTTACTCCCTATCAGTGATAG
AGAACGTATGTCGAGGTAGGCGTGTACGGTGGGAGGCCTATATAAGCAGAGCTCGTTTAGTGAACCGTCA
GATCGCACCGGTCGCCACCATGAGCGAGCTGATCAAGGAGAACATGCACATGAAGCTGTACATGGAGGGC
ACCGTGAACAACCACCACTTCAAGTGCACATCCGAGGGCGAAGGCAAGCCCTACGAGGGCACCCAGACCA
TGAAGATCAAGGTGGTCGAGGGCGGCCCTCTCCCCTTCGCCTTCGACATCCTGGCTACCAGCTTCATGTA
CGGCAGCAAAGCCTTCATCAACCACACCCAGGGCATCCCCGACTTCTTTAAGCAGTCCTTCCCTGAGGGC
TTCACATGGGAGAGAATCACCACATACGAAGACGGGGGCGTGCTGACCGCTACCCAGGACACCAGCTTCC
AGAACGGCTGCATCATCTACAACGTCAAGATCAACGGGGTGAACTTCCCATCCAACGGCCCTGTGATGCA
GAAGAAAACACGCGGCTGGGAGGCCAACACCGAGATGCTGTACCCCGCTGACGGCGGCCTGAGAGGCCAC
AGCCAGATGGCCCTGAAGCTCGTGGGCGGGGGCTACCTGCACTGCTCCTTCAAGACCACATACAGATCCA
AGAAACCCGCTAAGAACCTCAAGATGCCCGGCTTCCACTTCGTGGACCACAGACTGGAAAGAATCAAGGA
GGCCGACAAAGAGACCTACGTCGAGCAGCACGAGATGGCTGTGGCCAAGTACTGCGACCTCCCTAGCAAA
CTGGGGCACAGATAATCGATAGTTTGTTTGAATGAGGCTTCAGTACTTTACAGAATCGTTGCCTGCACAT
CTTGGAAACACTTGCTGGGATTACTTCTTCAGGTTAACCCAACAGAAGGCTCGAGAAGGTATATTGCTGT
TGACAGTGAGCGAGCATCTGAGACCAGTGAGAAATAGTGAAGCCACAGATGTATTTCTCACTGGTCTCAG
ATGCCTGCCTACTGCCTCGACGCGTGGCCTCCGCGCCGGGTTTTGGCGCCTCCCGCGGGCGCCCCCCTCC
TCACGGCGAGCGCTGCCACGTCAGACGAAGGGCGCAGCGAGCGTCCTGATCCTTCCGCCCGGACGCTCAG
GACAGCGGCCCGCTGCTCATAAGACTCGGCCTTAGAACCCCAGTATCAGCAGAAGGACATTTTAGGACGG
GACTTGGGTGACTCTAGGGCACTGGTTTTCTTTCCAGAGAGCGGAACAGGCGAGGAAAAGTAGTCCCTTC
TCGGCGATTCTGCGGAGGGATCTCCGTGGGGCGGTGAACGCCGATGATTATATAAGGACGCGCCGGGTGT
GGCACAGCTAGTTCCGTCGCAGCCGGGATTTGGGTCGCGGTTCTTGTTTGTGGATCGCTGTGATCGTCAC
TTGGTGAGTAGCGGGCTGCTGGGCTGGCCGGGGCTTTCGTGGCCGCCGGGCCGCTCGGTGGGACGGAAGC
GTGTGGAGAGACCGCCAAGGGCTGTAGTCTGGGTCCGCGAGCAAGGTTGCCCTGAACTGGGGGTTGGGGG
GAGCGCAGCAAAATGGCGGCTGTTCCCGAGTCTTGAATGGAAGACGCTTGTGAGGCGGGCTGTGAGGTCG
TTGAAACAAGGTGGGGGGCATGGTGGGCGGCAAGAACCCAAGGTCTTGAGGCCTTCGCTAATGCGGGAAA
GCTCTTATTCGGGTGAGATGGGCTGGGGCACCATCTGGGGACCCTGACGTGAAGTTTGTCACTGACTGGA
GAACTCGGTTTGTCGTCTGTTGCGGGGGCGGCAGTTATGGCGGTGCCGTTGGGCAGTGCACCCGTACCTT
TGGGAGCGCGCGCCCTCGTCGTGTCGTGACGTCACCCGTTCTGTTGGCTTATAATGCAGGGTGGGGCCAC
CTGCCGGTAGGTGTGCGGTAGGCTTTTCTCCGTCGCAGGACGCAGGGTTCGGGCCTAGGGTAGGCTCTCC
TGAATCGACAGGCGCCGGACCTCTGGTGAGGGGAGGGATAAGTGAGGCGTCAGTTTCTTTGGTCGGTTTT
ATGTACCTATCTTCTTAAGTAGCTGAAGCTCCGGTTTTGAACTATGCGCTCGGGGTTGGCGAGTGTGTTT
TGTGAAGTTTTTTAGGCACCTTTTGAAATGTAATCATTTGGGTCAATATGTAATTTTCAGTGTTAGACTA
GTAAATTGTCCGCTAAATTCTGGCCGTTTTTGGCTTTTTTGTTAGACGCTAGCGGATCCATAACTTCGTA
TAGTATACATTATACGAAGTTATGCCACCATGTCTAGGCTGGACAAGAGCAAAGTCATAAACGGAGCTCT
GGAATTACTCAATGGTGTCGGTATCGAAGGCCTGACGACAAGGAAACTCGCTCAAAAGCTGGGAGTTGAG
CAGCCTACCCTGTACTGGCACGTGAAGAACAAGCGGGCCCTGCTCGATGCCCTGCCAATCGAGATGCTGG
ACAGGCATCATACCCACTTCTGCCCCCTGGAAGGCGAGTCATGGCAAGACTTTCTGCGGAACAACGCCAA
GTCATACCGCTGTGCTCTCCTCTCACATCGCGACGGGGCTAAAGTGCATCTCGGCACCCGCCCAACAGAG
AAACAGTACGAAACCCTGGAAAATCAGCTCGCGTTCCTGTGTCAGCAAGGCTTCTCCCTGGAGAACGCAC
TGTACGCTCTGTCCGCCGTGGGCCACTTTACACTGGGCTGCGTATTGGAGGAACAGGAGCATCAAGTAGC
AAAAGAGGAAAGAGAGACACCTACCACCGATTCTATGCCCCCACTTCTGAGACAAGCAATTGAGCTGTTC
GACCGGCAGGGAGCCGAACCTGCCTTCCTTTTCGGCCTGGAACTAATCATATGTGGCCTGGAGAAACAGC
TAAAGTGCGAAAGCGGCGGGCCGACCGACGCCCTTGACGATTTTGACTTAGACATGCTCCCAGCCGATGC
CCTTGACGATTTTGACCTTGACATGCTCCCCGGGTAAATAACTTCGTATAGTATACATTATACGAAGTTA
TGGATCCGCGGCCGCAAATTCCGCCCCTCTCCCTCCCCCCCCCCTAACGTTACTGGCCGAAGCCGCTTGG
AATAAGGCCGGTGTGCGTTTGTCTATATGTTATTTTCCACCATATTGCCGTCTTTTGGCAATGTGAGGGC
CCGGAAACCTGGCCCTGTCTTCTTGACGAGCATTCCTAGGGGTCTTTCCCCTCTCGCCAAAGGAATGCAA
GGTCTGTTGAATGTCGTGAAGGAAGCAGTTCCTCTGGAAGCTTCTTGAAGACAAACAACGTCTGTAGCGA
CCCTTTGCAGGCAGCGGAACCCCCCACCTGGCGACAGGTGCCTCTGCGGCCAAAAGCCACGTGTATAAGA
TACACCTGCAAAGGCGGCACAACCCCAGTGCCACGTTGTGAGTTGGATAGTTGTGGAAAGAGTCAAATGG
CTCTCCTCAAGCGTATTCAACAAGGGGCTGAAGGATGCCCAGAAGGTACCCCATTGTATGGGATCTGATC
TGGGGCCTCGGTGCACATGCTTTACATGTGTTTAGTCGAGGTTAAAAAAACGTCTAGGCCCCCCGAACCA
CGGGGACGTGGTTTTCCTTTGAAAAACACGATAATACCATGGCCACCGAGTACAAGCCCACGGTGCGCCT
CGCCACCCGCGACGACGTCCCCCGGGCCGTACGCACCCTCGCCGCCGCGTTCGCCGACTACCCCGCCACG
CGCCACACCGTCGACCCGGACCGCCACATCGAGCGGGTCACCGAGCTGCAAGAACTCTTCCTCACGCGCG
TCGGGCTCGACATCGGCAAGGTGTGGGTCGCGGACGACGGCGCCGCGGTGGCGGTCTGGACCACGCCGGA
GAGCGTCGAAGCGGGGGCGGTGTTCGCCGAGATCGGCTCGCGCATGGCCGAGTTGAGCGGTTCCCGGCTG
GCCGCGCAGCAACAGATGGAAGGCCTCCTGGCGCCGCACCGGCCCAAGGAGCCCGCGTGGTTCCTGGCCA
CCGTCGGCGTCTCGCCCGACCACCAGGGCAAGGGTCTGGGCAGCGCCGTCGTGCTCCCCGGAGTGGAGGC
GGCCGAGCGCGCTGGGGTGCCCGCCTTCCTGGAGACCTCCGCGCCCCGCAACCTCCCCTTCTACGAGCGG
CTCGGCTTCACCGTCACCGCCGACGTCGAGGTGCCCGAAGGACCGCGCACCTGGTGCATGACCCGCAAGC
CCGGTGCCTGAGTTCGCGTCTGGAACAATCAACCTCTGGATTACAAAATTTGTGAAAGATTGACTGGTAT
TCTTAACTATGTTGCTCCTTTTACGCTATGTGGATA
Features (pLannotate 1.2.2; 36 found; start..end, strand, type, name):
    526..714     +  CDS            nef (fragment): NEF_HV1Z2 - Experimental evidence at protein level: Swiss-Prot protein existence level 1. Extracellular Nef protein targets CD4(+) T-lymphocytes for apoptosis by interacting with CXCR4 surface receptors. From Human immunodeficiency virus type 1 group M subtype D (isolate Z2/CDC-Z34) (HIV-1).
    716..949     +  LTR            3' LTR (ΔU3): self-inactivating 3' long terminal repeat (LTR) from HIV-1
   1056..1280    +  polyA_signal   bGH poly(A) signal: bovine growth hormone polyadenylation signal
   1284..1305    +  promoter       SV40 promoter (fragment): SV40 enhancer and early promoter
   1326..1754    +  rep_origin     f1 ori (sequence partly withheld): f1 bacteriophage origin of replication; arrow indicates direction of (+) strand synthesis
   1768..2097    +  promoter       SV40 promoter: SV40 enhancer and early promoter
   2146..3175    +  CDS            HygR (fragment): aminoglycoside phosphotransferase from E. coli; aph(4)-Ia; confers resistance to hygromycin
   3185..3310    +  CDS            ble (fragment): BLE_KLEPN - Experimental evidence at protein level: Swiss-Prot protein existence level 1. Binding protein with a strong affinity to the bleomycin family of antibiotics. Binds to CL990; an antimitotic-antibiotic compound. From Klebsiella pneumoniae.
   3305..3426    +  polyA_signal   SV40 poly(A) signal: SV40 polyadenylation signal
   3497..3519    -  protein_bind   lac operator (fragment): The lac repressor binds to the lac operator to inhibit transcription in E. coli. This inhibition can be relieved by adding lactose or isopropyl-β-D-thiogalactopyranoside (IPTG). lac repressor encoded by lacI
   3523..3553    -  promoter       lac promoter: promoter for the E. coli lac operon
   3568..3589    -  protein_bind   CAP binding site: CAP binding activates transcription in the presence of cAMP. E. coli catabolite activator protein
   3602..3694    -  CDS            lacI (fragment): lac repressor; lacI; The lac repressor binds to the lac operator to inhibit transcription in E. coli. This inhibition can be relieved by adding lactose or isopropyl-β-D-thiogalactopyranoside (IPTG).
   3877..4465    -  rep_origin     ori: high-copy-number ColE1/pMB1/pBR322/pUC origin of replication
   4636..5496    -  CDS            AmpR: β-lactamase; bla; confers resistance to ampicillin, carbenicillin, and related antibiotics
   5497..5601    -  promoter       AmpR promoter: bla
   5649..5783    +  polyA_signal   SV40 poly(A) signal: SV40 polyadenylation signal
   5950..6279    +  CDS            nef (fragment): NEF_HV1BR - Experimental evidence at protein level: Swiss-Prot protein existence level 1. Extracellular Nef protein targets CD4(+) T-lymphocytes for apoptosis by interacting with CXCR4 surface receptors (PubMed:14990729). From Human immunodeficiency virus type 1 group M subtype B (isolate BRU/LAI) (HIV-1).
   6327..6584    +  LTR            5' LTR (truncated): truncated 5' long terminal repeat (LTR) from HIV-1
   6631..6756    +  misc_feature   HIV-1 Ψ: packaging signal of human immunodeficiency virus type 1
   6740..7078    +  CDS            HIV-1 gag (fragment): gag protein from human immunodeficiency virus 1; gag
   7253..7486    +  misc_feature   RRE: The Rev response element (RRE) of HIV-1 allows for Rev-dependent mRNA export from the nucleus to the cytoplasm.
   7863..7963    +  CDS            Rev (fragment): human immunodeficiency virus 1 (HIV-1) Rev protein; rev; enhances nuclear export of unspliced and incompletely spliced viral mRNAs
   8013..8130    +  misc_feature   cPPT/CTS: central polypurine tract and central termination sequence of HIV-1
   8195..8569    -  CDS            BleoR: antibiotic-binding protein; Sh ble from Streptoalloteichus hindustanus; confers resistance to bleomycin, phleomycin, and Zeocin™
   8589..8636    -  promoter       EM7 promoter: synthetic bacterial promoter&nbsp
   8663..8941    +  promoter       tight TRE promoter (fragment): Tet-responsive promoter PTight, consisting of seven tet operator sequences followed by the minimal CMV promoter
   8955..9647    +  CDS            TurboRFP: TurboRFP is a basic (constitutively fluorescent) orange fluorescent protein published in 2007, derived from Entacmaea quadricolor. It has low acid sensitivity.
   9663..9756    +  ncRNA          5' miR-30a: sequence upstream of the 71-nt precursor of the human miR-30a microRNA (Zeng et al., 2002) miRNA
   9871..11082   +  promoter       UbC promoter: human ubiquitin C promoter
  11095..11128   +  protein_bind   loxP511: Cre-mediated recombination occurs in the 8-bp core sequence (GTATACAT). loxP511 sites are compatible with each other, but incompatible with wild-type loxP sites. Cre recombinase
  11135..11842   +  CDS            rtTA3: reverse tetracycline transactivator 3 activates expression from Tet-responsive promoters in the presence of doxycycline
  11843..11876   +  protein_bind   loxP511: Cre-mediated recombination occurs in the 8-bp core sequence (GTATACAT). loxP511 sites are compatible with each other, but incompatible with wild-type loxP sites. Cre recombinase
  11899..12471   +  misc_feature   IRES: internal ribosome entry site (IRES) of the encephalomyocarditis virus (EMCV)
  12480..13076   +  CDS            PuroR: puromycin N-acetyltransferase; pac from Streptomyces alboniger; confers resistance to puromycin
  13092..509     +  misc_feature   WPRE (across the origin): woodchuck hepatitis virus posttranscriptional regulatory element
