[The description below was written by a language model from this plasmid's Addgene catalogue record and pLannotate feature annotations shown in this document.]
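Description:
pTRIPZ-shWT1_B is a doxycycline-inducible lentiviral RNAi vector built on the commercial pTRIPZ backbone and carrying a short hairpin RNA against human WT1 (Wilms tumor 1). The roughly 13.2 kb plasmid is maintained in E. coli through a high-copy ColE1/pUC-type origin, with β-lactamase for ampicillin selection and an EM7-driven Sh ble gene for Zeocin selection; an f1 origin is also present. The viral portion has a truncated HIV-1 5' LTR, the Ψ packaging signal with a gag fragment, the RRE for Rev-dependent export, the cPPT/CTS, a WPRE that boosts transcript stability and expression, and a self-inactivating ΔU3 3' LTR. This arrangement lets the genome be packaged when helper functions are supplied in trans and integrated without retaining LTR promoter activity.

The payload consists of two expression units. A tight Tet-responsive promoter (tet operators upstream of a minimal CMV promoter) drives TurboRFP followed by miR-30a flanking sequence. The hairpin itself is not separately annotated in the feature table, but in this miR-30-based design it would sit in that context, so that red fluorescence reports induction of the same transcript that yields the shRNA. Downstream, the human UbC promoter constitutively expresses rtTA3, which is flanked by loxP511 sites, linked through an EMCV IRES to puromycin N-acetyltransferase. Transduced mammalian cells can therefore be selected with puromycin, and they already carry the transactivator needed to switch on the TRE when doxycycline is added. The annotation also detects an SV40 promoter followed by hygromycin- and bleomycin-resistance gene fragments outside the viral region, whose function the record does not address. The stated purpose is doxycycline-controlled knockdown of WT1, and the associated publication concerns WT1 in acute myeloid leukemia.
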