Addgene plasmid #217637: pTRIPZ-shWT1_B
Purpose: Dox inducible shRNA targeting WT-1
Depositing lab: Constanze Bonifer. Depositing organization: University of Birmingham. Publication: Isoform-specific and signaling-dependent propagation of acute myeloid leukemia by Wilms tumor 1. Potluri S, Assi SA, Chin PS, Coleman DJL, Pickin A, Moriya S, Seki N, Heidenreich O, Cockerill PN, Bonifer C. Cell Rep. 2021 Apr 20;35(3):109010. doi: 10.1016/j.celrep.2021.109010. PubMed 33882316.
Backbone
  Vector backbone: pTRIPZ
  Backbone manufacturer: Dharmacon # RHS4744
  Vector type: RNAi
Growth in bacteria
  Bacterial resistance: Ampicillin and Bleocin (Zeocin), 100 & 50 μg/mL
  Growth temperature: 37°C
  Growth strain: NEB Stable
  Copy number: High Copy
Gene/Insert
  Gene/Insert name: shWT1_B
  gRNA/shRNA sequence: GCATCTGAGACCAGTGAGAAA
  Species: H. sapiens (human)
  Entrez Gene: WT1 (a.k.a. AWT1, GUD, NPHS4, WAGR, WIT-2, WT-1, WT33)
  Cloning method: Restriction Enzyme; 5′ cloning site unknown (unknown if destroyed)
Terms and licenses: Academic/Nonprofit Terms; Industry Terms: Not Available to Industry
How to cite: pTRIPZ-shWT1_B was a gift from Constanze Bonifer (Addgene plasmid # 217637 ; http://n2t.net/addgene:217637 ; RRID:Addgene_217637)
